>Addgene plasmid #18741 | pLPC H-Ras V12 | addgene partial sequence | sequence record 24649 | CMV-F 5'-CGCAAATGGGCGGTAGGCGTG-3'
NNNNNNNNNNTNNNAGNNGAGCTCTCTGGCTAACTAGAGAACCCACTGCTTACTGGCTTATCGAAATTAA
TACGACTCACTATAGGGAGACCCAAGCTTGGGGGGCCAGGGCCGGGGCCGAGCGATGACGGAATATAAGC
TGGTGGTGGTGGGCGCCGTCGGTGTGGGCAAGAGTGCGCTGACCATCCAGCTGATCCAGAACCATTTTGT
GGACGAATACGACCCCACTATAGAGGATTCCTACCGGAAGCAGGTGGTCATTGATGGGGAGACGTGCCTG
TTGGACATCCTGGATACCGCCGGCCAGGAGGAGTACAGCGCCATGCGGGACCAGTACATGCGCACCGGGG
AGGGCTTCCTGTGTGTGTTTGCCATCAACAACACCAAGTCTTTTGAGGACATCCACCAGTACAGGGAGCA
GATCAAACGGGTGAAGGACTCGGATGACGTGCCCATGGTGCTGGTGGGGAACAAGTGTGACCTGGCTGCA
CGCACTGTGGAATCTCGGCAGGCTCAGGACCTCGCCCGAAGCTACGGCATCCCCTACATCGAGACCTCGG
CCAAGACCCGGCAGGGAGTGGAGGATGCCTTCTACACGTTGGTGCGTGAGATCNNNNNNNANNNNTGNNA
GNNNNNNACCCNCCCTGATGAGAGTGGCCCCGGCTGCATGAGCTGCAAAGTGTGTGCTCTCCTGACGCAG
CACAAGCTCANGACATGGGAGGTGCCGGATGCAGGAAGGAGGTGCAGACGGAAAGGAGGAGNANGGAAGG
ACGGAAGCAAGGAAGGAAGGAAGGGCTGCTGGAGCCCAGTCACCCCCCAAGCTTGGTACCNANNNNNN
