[The description below was written by a language model from this plasmid's Addgene catalogue record.]
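Description:
pLPC H-Ras V12 is a retroviral mammalian expression plasmid built on the pLPC backbone (about 5.8 kb without insert) and carrying an oncogenic allele of human HRAS. It is maintained in E. coli as a high-copy plasmid under ampicillin selection, and it confers puromycin resistance for selecting transduced or transfected mammalian cells. As a retroviral vector it is meant to be introduced into packaging cells so that the region between the viral long terminal repeats is packaged into particles and stably integrated into target cells. However, no feature table accompanies the record, so the LTRs, packaging signal and bacterial origin are not individually documented here.

The insert is listed as a roughly 0.5 kb human HRAS fragment bearing the V12 mutation. This is the classic substitution at codon 12 that impairs GTP hydrolysis and locks Ras in its active, signalling state. It was cloned by restriction digestion into a HindIII site, and that site is retained at both ends. Because the same enzyme flanks both sides, the cloning was not inherently directional. The record does not explicitly name the promoter driving the insert. The recommended forward sequencing primer is a CMV primer, which suggests an internal CMV promoter lies upstream of the cloning site. No epitope tags or reporters are recorded.

The associated publication concerns premature senescence provoked by oncogenic Ras, accompanied by accumulation of p53 and p16INK4a. The construct therefore suits stable expression of activated H-Ras in cultured cells to study oncogene-induced senescence, transformation and Ras-dependent signalling.
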