Addgene plasmid #18741: pLPC H-Ras V12
Depositing lab: Scott Lowe. Depositing organization: Cold Spring Harbor Laboratory. Publication: Oncogenic ras provokes premature cell senescence associated with accumulation of p53 and p16INK4a. Serrano M, Lin AW, McCurrach ME, Beach D, Lowe SW. Cell. 1997 Mar 7. 88(5):593-602. 10.1016/S0092-8674(00)81902-9 PubMed 9054499.
Backbone
  Vector backbone: pLPC
  Backbone manufacturer: Jay Morgenstern
  Backbone size w/o insert (bp): 5763
  Vector type: Mammalian Expression, Retroviral
  Selectable markers: Puromycin
Growth in bacteria
  Bacterial resistance: Ampicillin, 100 μg/mL
  Growth temperature: 37°C
  Growth strain: DH5alpha
  Copy number: High Copy
Gene/Insert
  Gene/Insert name: H-Ras V12 (alt name: HRas V12)
  Species: H. sapiens (human)
  Insert size (bp): 526
  Mutation: V12
  GenBank ID: NM_005343
  Entrez Gene: HRAS (a.k.a. C-BAS/HAS, C-H-RAS, C-HA-RAS1, CTLO, H-RASIDX, HAMSV, HRAS1, RASH1, p21ras)
  Cloning method: Restriction Enzyme; 5′ cloning site HindIII (not destroyed); 3′ cloning site HindIII (not destroyed)
  Sequencing primers: 5′ CMV-F
Resource information
  A portion of this plasmid was derived from a plasmid made by: Jay Morgenstern
Terms and licenses: Academic/Nonprofit Terms; Industry Terms: Not Available to Industry
How to cite: pLPC H-Ras V12 was a gift from Scott Lowe (Addgene plasmid # 18741 ; http://n2t.net/addgene:18741 ; RRID:Addgene_18741)
